LOCUS       Exported 6768 bp ds-DNA circular SYN 12-MAY-2021
DEFINITION  MAC-tagged gene expression.
ACCESSION   .
VERSION     .
KEYWORDS    MAC_C_TOM20
SOURCE      synthetic DNA construct
  ORGANISM  synthetic DNA construct
REFERENCE   1 (bases 1 to 6768)
  AUTHORS   Liu X, Salokas K, Tamene F, Jiu Y, Weldatsadik RG, Ohman T,
            Varjosalo M
  TITLE     An AP-MS- and BioID-compatible MAC-tag enables comprehensive mapping
            of protein interactions and subcellular localizations.
  JOURNAL   Nat Commun. 2018 Mar 22;9(1):1188. doi: 10.1038/s41467-018-03523-2.
  PUBMED    29568061
REFERENCE   2 (bases 1 to 6768)
  AUTHORS   .
  TITLE     Direct Submission
  JOURNAL   Exported May 12, 2021 from SnapGene Server 1.1.58
            http://www.snapgene.com
FEATURES             Location/Qualifiers
     source          1..6768
                     /organism="synthetic DNA construct"
                     /mol_type="other DNA"
     enhancer        16..395
                     /label=CMV enhancer
                     /note="human cytomegalovirus immediate early enhancer"
     promoter        396..599
                     /label=CMV promoter
                     /note="human cytomegalovirus (CMV) immediate early
                     promoter"
     primer_bind     550..570
                     /label=CMV-F
                     /note="Human CMV immediate early promoter, forward primer"
     protein_bind    601..619
                     /gene="tetO"
                     /label=tet operator
                     /bound_moiety="tetracycline repressor TetR"
                     /note="bacterial operator O2 for the tetR and tetA genes"
     protein_bind    622..640
                     /gene="tetO"
                     /label=tet operator
                     /bound_moiety="tetracycline repressor TetR"
                     /note="bacterial operator O2 for the tetR and tetA genes"
     primer_bind     650..674
                     /label=LNCX
                     /note="Human CMV promoter, forward primer"
     protein_bind    817..841
                     /gene="mutant version of attB"
                     /label=attB1
                     /bound_moiety="BP Clonase(TM)"
                     /note="recombination site for the Gateway(R) BP reaction"
     protein_bind    complement(1286..1310)
                     /gene="mutant version of attB"
                     /label=attB2
                     /bound_moiety="BP Clonase(TM)"
                     /note="recombination site for the Gateway(R) BP reaction"
     CDS             1357..1380
                     /codon_start=1
                     /product="peptide that binds Strep-Tactin(R), an engineered
                     form of streptavidin"
                     /label=Strep-Tag II
                     /translation="WSHPQFEK"
     CDS             1417..1440
                     /codon_start=1
                     /product="peptide that binds Strep-Tactin(R), an engineered
                     form of streptavidin"
                     /label=Strep-Tag II
                     /translation="WSHPQFEK"
     CDS             1471..1497
                     /codon_start=1
                     /product="HA (human influenza hemagglutinin) epitope tag"
                     /label=HA
                     /translation="YPYDVPDYA"
     CDS             1498..2457
                     /codon_start=1
                     /product="promiscuous R118G mutant of the E. coli biotin
                     protein ligase (Cronan, 2005)"
                     /label=BirA(R118G)
                     /note="also known as BirA* or BioID"
                     /translation="KDNTVPLKLIALLANGEFHSGEQLGETLGMSRAAINKHIQTLRDW
                     GVDVFTVPGKGYSLPEPIQLLNAKQILGQLDGGSVAVLPVIDSTNQYLLDRIGELKSGD
                     ACIAEYQQAGRGGRGRKWFSPFGANLYLSMFWRLEQGPAAAIGLSLVIGIVMAEVLRKL
                     GADKVRVKWPNDLYLQDRKLAGILVELTGKTGDAAQIVIGAGINMAMRRVEESVVNQGW
                     ITLQEAGINLDRNTLAAMLIRELRAALELFEQEGLAPYLSRWEKLDNFINRPVKLIIGD
                     KEIFGISRGIDKQGALLLEQDGIIKPWMGGEISLRSAEK"
     primer_bind     complement(2501..2518)
                     /label=BGH-rev
                     /note="Bovine growth hormone terminator, reverse primer.
                     Also called BGH reverse"
     polyA_signal    2507..2731
                     /label=bGH poly(A) signal
                     /note="bovine growth hormone polyadenylation signal"
     primer_bind     complement(2864..2883)
                     /label=F1ori-R
                     /note="F1 origin, reverse primer"
     protein_bind    3015..3062
                     /label=FRT
                     /bound_moiety="FLP recombinase from the Saccharomyces
                     cerevisiae 2u plasmid"
                     /note="FLP-mediated recombination occurs in the 8-bp core
                     sequence TCTAGAAA (Turan and Bode, 2011)."
     CDS             3070..4092
                     /codon_start=1
                     /gene="aph(4)-Ia"
                     /product="aminoglycoside phosphotransferase from E. coli"
                     /label=HygR
                     /note="confers resistance to hygromycin"
                     /translation="KKPELTATSVEKFLIEKFDSVSDLMQLSEGEESRAFSFDVGGRGY
                     VLRVNSCADGFYKDRYVYRHFASAALPIPEVLDIGEFSESLTYCISRRAQGVTLQDLPE
                     TELPAVLQPVAEAMDAIAAADLSQTSGFGPFGPQGIGQYTTWRDFICAIADPHVYHWQT
                     VMDDTVSASVAQALDELMLWAEDCPEVRHLVHADFGSNNVLTDNGRITAVIDWSEAMFG
                     DSQYEVANIFFWRPWLACMEQQTRYFERRHPELAGSPRLRAYMLRIGLDQLYQSLVDGN
                     FDDAAWAQGRCDAIVRSGAGTVGRTQIARRSAAVWTDGCVEVLADSGNRRPSTRPRAKE
                     "
     polyA_signal    4222..4343
                     /label=SV40 poly(A) signal
                     /note="SV40 polyadenylation signal"
     primer_bind     complement(4259..4278)
                     /label=SV40pA-R
                     /note="SV40 polyA, reverse primer"
     primer_bind     4313..4332
                     /label=EBV-rev
                     /note="SV40 polyA terminator, reverse primer"
     primer_bind     complement(4392..4408)
                     /label=M13 rev
                     /note="common sequencing primer, one of multiple similar
                     variants"
     primer_bind     complement(4392..4408)
                     /label=M13 Reverse
                     /note="In lacZ gene. Also called M13-rev"
     primer_bind     complement(4405..4427)
                     /label=M13/pUC Reverse
                     /note="In lacZ gene"
     protein_bind    4416..4432
                     /label=lac operator
                     /bound_moiety="lac repressor encoded by lacI"
                     /note="The lac repressor binds to the lac operator to
                     inhibit transcription in E. coli. This inhibition can be
                     relieved by adding lactose or
                     isopropyl-beta-D-thiogalactopyranoside (IPTG)."
     promoter        complement(4440..4470)
                     /label=lac promoter
                     /note="promoter for the E. coli lac operon"
     protein_bind    4485..4506
                     /label=CAP binding site
                     /bound_moiety="E. coli catabolite activator protein"
                     /note="CAP binding activates transcription in the presence
                     of cAMP."
     primer_bind     complement(4623..4640)
                     /label=L4440
                     /note="L4440 vector, forward primer"
     rep_origin      complement(4794..5382)
                     /direction=LEFT
                     /label=ori
                     /note="high-copy-number ColE1/pMB1/pBR322/pUC origin of
                     replication"
     primer_bind     complement(4874..4893)
                     /label=pBR322ori-F
                     /note="pBR322 origin, forward primer"
     CDS             complement(5553..6413)
                     /codon_start=1
                     /gene="bla"
                     /product="beta-lactamase"
                     /label=AmpR
                     /note="confers resistance to ampicillin, carbenicillin, and
                     related antibiotics"
                     /translation="MSIQHFRVALIPFFAAFCLPVFAHPETLVKVKDAEDQLGARVGYI
                     ELDLNSGKILESFRPEERFPMMSTFKVLLCGAVLSRIDAGQEQLGRRIHYSQNDLVEYS
                     PVTEKHLTDGMTVRELCSAAITMSDNTAANLLLTTIGGPKELTAFLHNMGDHVTRLDRW
                     EPELNEAIPNDERDTTMPVAMATTLRKLLTGELLTLASRQQLIDWMEADKVAGPLLRSA
                     LPAGWFIADKSGAGERGSRGIIAALGPDGKPSRIVVIYTTGSQATMDERNRQIAEIGAS
                     LIKHW"
     primer_bind     6176..6195
                     /label=Amp-R
                     /note="Ampicillin resistance gene, reverse primer"
     promoter        complement(6414..6518)
                     /gene="bla"
                     /label=AmpR promoter
     primer_bind     complement(6593..6612)
                     /label=pRS-marker
                     /note="pRS vectors, use to sequence yeast selectable
                     marker"
ORIGIN
        1 ccagatatac gcgttgacat tgattattga ctagttatta atagtaatca attacggggt
       61 cattagttca tagcccatat atggagttcc gcgttacata acttacggta aatggcccgc
      121 ctggctgacc gcccaacgac ccccgcccat tgacgtcaat aatgacgtat gttcccatag
      181 taacgccaat agggactttc cattgacgtc aatgggtgga gtatttacgg taaactgccc
      241 acttggcagt acatcaagtg tatcatatgc caagtacgcc ccctattgac gtcaatgacg
      301 gtaaatggcc cgcctggcat tatgcccagt acatgacctt atgggacttt cctacttggc
      361 agtacatcta cgtattagtc atcgctatta ccatggtgat gcggttttgg cagtacatca
      421 atgggcgtgg atagcggttt gactcacggg gatttccaag tctccacccc attgacgtca
      481 atgggagttt gttttggcac caaaatcaac gggactttcc aaaatgtcgt aacaactccg
      541 ccccattgac gcaaatgggc ggtaggcgtg tacggtggga ggtctatata agcagagctc
      601 tccctatcag tgatagagat ctccctatca gtgatagaga tcgtcgacga gctcgtttag
      661 tgaaccgtca gatcgcctgg agacgccatc cacgctgttt tgacctccat agaagacacc
      721 gggaccgatc cagcctccgg actctagcgt ttaaacttaa gcttggtacc gagctcggat
      781 ccactagtcc agtgtggtgg aattctgcag atatcaacaa gtttgtacaa aaaagcaggc
      841 tccaccatgg tgggtcggaa cagcgccatc gccgccggtg tatgcggggc ccttttcatt
      901 gggtactgca tctacatcga ccgcaaaaga cgaagtgacc ccaacttcaa gaacaggctt
      961 cgagaacgaa gaaagaaaca gaagcttgcc aaggagagag ctgggctttc caagttacct
     1021 gaccttaaag atgctgaagc tgttcagaag ttcttccttg aagaaataca gcttggtgaa
     1081 gagttactag ctcaaggtga atatgagaag ggcgtagacc atctgacaaa tgcaattgct
     1141 gtgtgtggac agccacagca gttactgcag gtcttacagc aaactcttcc accaccagtg
     1201 ttccagatgc ttctgactaa gctcccaaca attagtcaga gaattgtaag tgctcagagc
     1261 ttggctgaag atgatgtgga attggaccca gctttcttgt acaaagtggt tgatatcaag
     1321 gccgccgaca tcaccagcct gtacaagaaa gtggggtgga gccatcccca gttcgagaag
     1381 ggcggaggat ctggcggcgg aagcggcgga ggaagctggt cccaccctca gtttgagaaa
     1441 ggcaccgagc tgggcagcac catggccagc tacccctacg acgtgcccga ctacgccaag
     1501 gacaacaccg tgcccctgaa gctgatcgcc ctgctggcca acggcgagtt ccactctggc
     1561 gagcagctgg gcgagacact gggcatgagc agagccgcca tcaacaagca catccagacc
     1621 ctgcgggact ggggcgtgga cgtgttcaca gtgcccggca agggctacag cctgcccgag
     1681 cccatccagc tgctgaacgc caagcagatc ctgggccagc tggatggcgg atctgtggcc
     1741 gtgctgcccg tgatcgacag caccaaccag tatctgctcg accggatcgg cgagctgaag
     1801 tccggcgacg cctgtatcgc cgagtaccag caggccggca gaggcggcag gggcagaaag
     1861 tggttcagcc ccttcggcgc caacctgtac ctgagcatgt tctggagact ggaacagggc
     1921 ccagccgccg ctattggcct gagcctggtc atcggcatcg tgatggccga ggtgctgcgg
     1981 aagctgggcg ccgacaaagt gcgcgtgaag tggcccaacg acctgtatct gcaggaccgg
     2041 aagctggccg gcatcctggt ggaactgacc ggcaaaacag gcgacgccgc ccagatcgtg
     2101 atcggcgctg gcatcaacat ggccatgcgg cgggtggaag agagcgtggt caaccagggc
     2161 tggatcaccc tgcaggaagc cggcatcaac ctggaccgga acaccctggc cgccatgctg
     2221 atcagagagc tgagagccgc cctggaactg ttcgagcagg aaggcctggc cccctacctg
     2281 agcagatggg agaagctgga caacttcatc aaccggcccg tgaaactgat catcggcgac
     2341 aaagagatct tcggcatcag ccggggcatc gacaagcagg gggccctgct cctggaacag
     2401 gacggcatca tcaagccctg gatgggcggc gagatcagcc tgcggagcgc cgagaagtga
     2461 tgactcgagt ctagagggcc cgtttaaacc cgctgatcag cctcgactgt gccttctagt
     2521 tgccagccat ctgttgtttg cccctccccc gtgccttcct tgaccctgga aggtgccact
     2581 cccactgtcc tttcctaata aaatgaggaa attgcatcgc attgtctgag taggtgtcat
     2641 tctattctgg ggggtggggt ggggcaggac agcaaggggg aggattggga agacaatagc
     2701 aggcatgctg gggatgcggt gggctctatg gcttctgagg cggaaagaac cagctggggc
     2761 tctagggggt atccccnnnn nnnnnnnnnn nnnnnnnnnn nnnnnnnnnn nnnnnnnnnn
     2821 nnnnnnnnnn nnnnnnnnnn nnnnnnnnnn nnnnnnnnnn nnnnnnnnnn nnnnnnnnnn
     2881 nnnnnnnnnn nnnnnnnnnn cnnnnnnnnn nnnnnnnnnn nnnnnnnnnn nnnnnnnnnn
     2941 nnnnnnnnnn nnnnnnnnnn nnnnnnnnnn nnnnnnnnnn nnnnnnnnnn nnagggtgat
     3001 ggttcacgta cctagaagtt cctattccga agttcctatt ctctagaaag tataggaact
     3061 tccttggcca aaaagcctga actcaccgcg acgtctgtcg agaagtttct gatcgaaaag
     3121 ttcgacagcg tctccgacct gatgcagctc tcggagggcg aagaatctcg tgctttcagc
     3181 ttcgatgtag gagggcgtgg atatgtcctg cgggtaaata gctgcgccga tggtttctac
     3241 aaagatcgtt atgtttatcg gcactttgca tcggccgcgc tcccgattcc ggaagtgctt
     3301 gacattgggg aattcagcga gagcctgacc tattgcatct cccgccgtgc acagggtgtc
     3361 acgttgcaag acctgcctga aaccgaactg cccgctgttc tgcagccggt cgcggaggcc
     3421 atggatgcga tcgctgcggc cgatcttagc cagacgagcg ggttcggccc attcggaccg
     3481 caaggaatcg gtcaatacac tacatggcgt gatttcatat gcgcgattgc tgatccccat
     3541 gtgtatcact ggcaaactgt gatggacgac accgtcagtg cgtccgtcgc gcaggctctc
     3601 gatgagctga tgctttgggc cgaggactgc cccgaagtcc ggcacctcgt gcacgcggat
     3661 ttcggctcca acaatgtcct gacggacaat ggccgcataa cagcggtcat tgactggagc
     3721 gaggcgatgt tcggggattc ccaatacgag gtcgccaaca tcttcttctg gaggccgtgg
     3781 ttggcttgta tggagcagca gacgcgctac ttcgagcgga ggcatccgga gcttgcagga
     3841 tcgccgcggc tccgggcgta tatgctccgc attggtcttg accaactcta tcagagcttg
     3901 gttgacggca atttcgatga tgcagcttgg gcgcagggtc gatgcgacgc aatcgtccga
     3961 tccggagccg ggactgtcgg gcgtacacaa atcgcccgca gaagcgcggc cgtctggacc
     4021 gatggctgtg tagaagtact cgccgatagt ggaaaccgac gccccagcac tcgtccgagg
     4081 gcaaaggaat agcacgtact acgagatttc gattccaccg ccgccttcta tgaaaggttg
     4141 ggcttcggaa tcgttttccg ggacgccggc tggatgatcc tccagcgcgg ggatctcatg
     4201 ctggagttct tcgcccaccc caacttgttt attgcagctt ataatggtta caaataaagc
     4261 aatagcatca caaatttcac aaataaagca tttttttcac tgcattctag ttgtggtttg
     4321 tccaaactca tcaatgtatc ttatcatgtc tgtataccgt cgacctctag ctagagcttg
     4381 gcgtaatcat ggtcatagct gtttcctgtg tgaaattgtt atccgctcac aattccacac
     4441 aacatacgag ccggaagcat aaagtgtaaa gcctggggtg cctaatgagt gagctaactc
     4501 acattaattg cgttgcgctc actgcccgct ttccagtcgg gaaacctgtc gtgccagctg
     4561 cattaatgaa tcggccaacg cgcggggaga ggcggtttgc gtattgggcg ctcttccgct
     4621 tcctcgctca ctgactcgct gcgctcggtc gttcggctgc ggcgagcggt atcagctcac
     4681 tcaaaggcgg taatacggtt atccacagaa tcaggggata acgcaggaaa gaacatgtga
     4741 gcaaaaggcc agcaaaaggc caggaaccgt aaaaaggccg cgttgctggc gtttttccat
     4801 aggctccgcc cccctgacga gcatcacaaa aatcgacgct caagtcagag gtggcgaaac
     4861 ccgacaggac tataaagata ccaggcgttt ccccctggaa gctccctcgt gcgctctcct
     4921 gttccgaccc tgccgcttac cggatacctg tccgcctttc tcccttcggg aagcgtggcg
     4981 ctttctcata gctcacgctg taggtatctc agttcggtgt aggtcgttcg ctccaagctg
     5041 ggctgtgtgc acgaaccccc cgttcagccc gaccgctgcg ccttatccgg taactatcgt
     5101 cttgagtcca acccggtaag acacgactta tcgccactgg cagcagccac tggtaacagg
     5161 attagcagag cgaggtatgt aggcggtgct acagagttct tgaagtggtg gcctaactac
     5221 ggctacacta gaagaacagt atttggtatc tgcgctctgc tgaagccagt taccttcgga
     5281 aaaagagttg gtagctcttg atccggcaaa caaaccaccg ctggtagcgg tggttttttt
     5341 gtttgcaagc agcagattac gcgcagaaaa aaaggatctc aagaagatcc tttgatcttt
     5401 tctacggggt ctgacgctca gtggaacgaa aactcacgtt aagggatttt ggtcatgaga
     5461 ttatcaaaaa ggatcttcac ctagatcctt ttaaattaaa aatgaagttt taaatcaatc
     5521 taaagtatat atgagtaaac ttggtctgac agttaccaat gcttaatcag tgaggcacct
     5581 atctcagcga tctgtctatt tcgttcatcc atagttgcct gactccccgt cgtgtagata
     5641 actacgatac gggagggctt accatctggc cccagtgctg caatgatacc gcgagaccca
     5701 cgctcaccgg ctccagattt atcagcaata aaccagccag ccggaagggc cgagcgcaga
     5761 agtggtcctg caactttatc cgcctccatc cagtctatta attgttgccg ggaagctaga
     5821 gtaagtagtt cgccagttaa tagtttgcgc aacgttgttg ccattgctac aggcatcgtg
     5881 gtgtcacgct cgtcgtttgg tatggcttca ttcagctccg gttcccaacg atcaaggcga
     5941 gttacatgat cccccatgtt gtgcaaaaaa gcggttagct ccttcggtcc tccgatcgtt
     6001 gtcagaagta agttggccgc agtgttatca ctcatggtta tggcagcact gcataattct
     6061 cttactgtca tgccatccgt aagatgcttt tctgtgactg gtgagtactc aaccaagtca
     6121 ttctgagaat agtgtatgcg gcgaccgagt tgctcttgcc cggcgtcaat acgggataat
     6181 accgcgccac atagcagaac tttaaaagtg ctcatcattg gaaaacgttc ttcggggcga
     6241 aaactctcaa ggatcttacc gctgttgaga tccagttcga tgtaacccac tcgtgcaccc
     6301 aactgatctt cagcatcttt tactttcacc agcgtttctg ggtgagcaaa aacaggaagg
     6361 caaaatgccg caaaaaaggg aataagggcg acacggaaat gttgaatact catactcttc
     6421 ctttttcaat attattgaag catttatcag ggttattgtc tcatgagcgg atacatattt
     6481 gaatgtattt agaaaaataa acaaataggg gttccgcgca catttccccg aaaagtgcca
     6541 cctgacgtcg acggatcggg agatctcccg atcccctatg gtgcactctc agtacaatct
     6601 gctctgatgc cgcatagtta agccagtatc tgctccctgc ttgtgtgttg gaggtcgctg
     6661 agtagtgcgc gagcaaaatt taagctacaa caaggcaagg cttgaccgac aattgcatga
     6721 agaatctgct tagggttagg cgttttgcgc tgcttcgcga tgtacggg
//
