[The description below was written by a language model from this plasmid's Addgene catalogue record and the feature table of its GenBank file.]
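Description:
MAC_C_TOM20 is a 6.8 kb mammalian expression plasmid that places the human TOMM20 (TOM20) open reading frame, a mitochondrial outer membrane import receptor subunit, in front of a C-terminal MAC-tag. It was built by Gateway recombination into the MAC-tag-C destination backbone, with the ORF taken from a human ORFeome collection. The insert itself is not annotated in the feature table but lies between the attB1 and attB2 sites. In E. coli the plasmid replicates from a high-copy ColE1/pUC origin and is selected with ampicillin through the bla gene.

Expression is driven by the CMV immediate early enhancer and promoter followed by two tet operator sites, so transcription is repressed in cells expressing the Tet repressor and induced by tetracycline or doxycycline. Downstream of attB2, the feature order indicates a fusion to two copies of Strep-Tag II, an HA epitope and the promiscuous biotin ligase BirA(R118G), also known as BirA* or BioID, terminated by the bGH polyadenylation signal. This composite tag allows the same construct to serve for Strep-Tactin affinity purification of stable complexes, for proximity-dependent biotinylation of nearby proteins, and for HA-based detection or imaging.

An FRT site sits directly upstream of a hygromycin resistance coding sequence that has an SV40 poly(A) signal but no annotated promoter. This arrangement is typical of FLP-mediated integration systems, in which recombination into a genomic FRT landing site supplies the promoter and yields hygromycin-resistant, isogenic inducible cell lines. The record supports use in AP-MS and BioID mapping of protein interactions and subcellular localization.
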