Addgene plasmid #111678: MAC_C_TOM20
Purpose: MAC-tagged gene expression
Depositing lab: Markku Varjosalo. Depositing organization: University of Helsinki, Institute of Biotechnology. Publication: An AP-MS- and BioID-compatible MAC-tag enables comprehensive mapping of protein interactions and subcellular localizations. Liu X, Salokas K, Tamene F, Jiu Y, Weldatsadik RG, Ohman T, Varjosalo M. Nat Commun. 2018 Mar 22;9(1):1188. doi: 10.1038/s41467-018-03523-2. PubMed 29568061.
Backbone
  Vector backbone: MAC-tag-C
  Backbone manufacturer: Markku Varjosalo, Addgene plasmid #108077
  Vector type: Mammalian Expression
Growth in bacteria
  Bacterial resistance: Ampicillin, 100 μg/mL
  Growth temperature: 37°C
  Growth strain: DH5alpha
  Copy number: High Copy
Gene/Insert
  Gene/Insert name: TOM20 (alt name: TOMM20)
  Species: H. sapiens (human)
  Entrez Gene: TOMM20 (a.k.a. MAS20, MOM19, TOM20)
  Cloning method: Gateway Cloning
Terms and licenses: Academic/Nonprofit Terms; Industry Terms: Not Available to Industry
Depositor comments: CCSB-DFCI hORFeome collection(11083_B04)
How to cite: MAC_C_TOM20 was a gift from Markku Varjosalo (Addgene plasmid # 111678 ; http://n2t.net/addgene:111678 ; RRID:Addgene_111678)
